Addgene plasmid #126016: pET-His6-Sumo-MBP-CfaN
Purpose: Bacterial expression of MBP-CfaN fusion protein (with N-terminal His5-Sumo)
Depositing lab: Thomas Muir. Depositing organization: Princeton University.
Backbone
  Vector backbone: pET
  Vector type: Bacterial Expression
Growth in bacteria
  Bacterial resistance: Kanamycin, 50 μg/mL
  Growth temperature: 37°C
  Growth strain: DH5alpha
  Copy number: Unknown
Gene/Insert
  Gene/Insert name: His5-Sumo-MBP-CfaN (alt name: (plasmid contains His5 not His6))
  Tag / fusion protein: 5xHis-SUMO (N terminal on insert)
  Cloning method: Gibson Cloning
  Sequencing primers: 5′ Unknown
Terms and licenses: Academic/Nonprofit Terms; Industry Terms: Not Available to Industry
How to cite: pET-His6-Sumo-MBP-CfaN was a gift from Thomas Muir (Addgene plasmid # 126016 ; http://n2t.net/addgene:126016 ; RRID:Addgene_126016)
