[The description below was written by a language model from this plasmid's Addgene catalogue record and pLannotate feature annotations shown in this document.]
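Description:
pET-His6-Sumo-MBP-CfaN is a roughly 7.1 kb pET-series bacterial expression plasmid for producing a maltose-binding protein–CfaN fusion in E. coli. It is selected with kanamycin through an aph(3')-Ia resistance gene and replicates from a ColE1/pBR322-type origin accompanied by the bom region and the rop gene, which normally holds copy number down (the catalogue lists copy number as unknown). An f1 origin is also present, and short tetracycline-resistance fragments appear to be non-functional backbone remnants.

Expression is driven by a T7 promoter with an adjacent lac operator and the T7 gene 10 ribosome binding site. The plasmid-encoded lacI repressor keeps transcription off until IPTG induction in a host that supplies T7 RNA polymerase, and a T7 terminator closes the cassette. The open reading frame begins with an N-terminal polyhistidine tag, which the depositor notes is five histidines rather than the six implied by the name. This is followed by a thrombin site, yeast SUMO (truncated SMT3), cytosolic MBP lacking its signal sequence, and then CfaN. The annotation software matches CfaN to the N-terminal split-intein portion of cyanobacterial DnaE, consistent with CfaN being an N-intein fragment of that family. A further His-tag fragment and a T7 gene 10B-derived fragment are annotated downstream, but the record does not show whether they are translated as part of the fusion.

The His tag permits metal-affinity purification, and SUMO can be removed by a SUMO protease to release MBP-CfaN. Such a protein would typically serve as a model N-intein substrate in protein trans-splicing experiments, although the record states only bacterial expression as its purpose.
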