Features (pLannotate 1.2.2; 22 found; start..end, strand, type, name):
    213..231     +  promoter       T7 promoter: promoter for bacteriophage T7 RNA polymerase
    232..256     +  protein_bind   lac operator: The lac repressor binds to the lac operator to inhibit transcription in E. coli. This inhibition can be relieved by adding lactose or isopropyl-β-D-thiogalactopyranoside (IPTG). lac repressor encoded by lacI
    271..293     +  RBS            RBS: efficient ribosome binding site from bacteriophage T7 gene 10 (Olins and Rangwala, 1989)
    337..354     +  CDS            thrombin site: thrombin recognition and cleavage site
    361..654     +  CDS            SUMO: cleavable ubiquitin-like protein tag; S. cerevisiae SMT3 (truncated)
    682..1779    +  CDS            MBP: maltose binding protein from E. coli; malE (mutated); This version of the gene does not encode a signal sequence, so MBP will remain in the cytosol.
   1783..2073    +  CDS            dnaE-N (fragment): DPO3A_SYNY3 - Experimental evidence at protein level: Swiss-Prot protein existence level 1. DNA polymerase III is a complex, multichain enzyme responsible for most of the replicative synthesis in bacteria. This DNA polymerase also exhibits 3' to 5' exonuclease activity. The alpha chain is the DNA polymerase (By similarity). From Synechocystis sp. (strain PCC 6803 / Kazusa).
   2138..2155    +  CDS            9xHis (fragment): 9xHis affinity tag
   2165..2214    +  CDS            SET1 (fragment): solubility-enhancement tag derived from T7 phage gene 10B
   2222..2269    +  terminator     T7 terminator: transcription terminator for bacteriophage T7 RNA polymerase
   2306..2734    +  rep_origin     f1 ori (sequence partly withheld): f1 bacteriophage origin of replication; arrow indicates direction of (+) strand synthesis
   2787..2844    +  promoter       AmpR promoter (fragment): bla
   2853..3668    -  CDS            KanR: aminoglycoside phosphotransferase; aph(3')-Ia; confers resistance to kanamycin in bacteria or G418 (Geneticin®) in eukaryotes
   3790..4378    +  rep_origin     ori: high-copy-number ColE1/pMB1/pBR322/pUC origin of replication
   4564..4703    -  misc_feature   bom: basis of mobility region from pBR322
   4805..4996    -  CDS            rop: Rop protein, which maintains plasmids at low copy number; rop
   5013..5393    +  CDS            YPB1_ECOLX: Protein predicted: Swiss-Prot protein existence level 4. From Escherichia coli.
   5465..5756    -  CDS            TcR (fragment): tetracycline efflux protein; tet; confers resistance to tetracycline
   5771..5792    -  protein_bind   CAP binding site: CAP binding activates transcription in the presence of cAMP. E. coli catabolite activator protein
   5805..6887    -  CDS            lacI: lac repressor; lacI; The lac repressor binds to the lac operator to inhibit transcription in E. coli. This inhibition can be relieved by adding lactose or isopropyl-β-D-thiogalactopyranoside (IPTG).
   6888..6965    -  promoter       lacI promoter: lacI
   6973..187     -  CDS            TcR (fragment) (across the origin): tetracycline efflux protein; tet; confers resistance to tetracycline
>Addgene plasmid #126016 | pET-His6-Sumo-MBP-CfaN | addgene full sequence | sequence record 248770 | Addgene NGS Result
CAAGGAGATGGCGCCCAACAGTCCCCCGGCCACGGGGCCTGCCACCATACCCACGCCGAAACAAGCGCTC
ATGAGCCCGAAGTGGCGAGCCCGATCTTCCCCATCGGTGATGTCGGCGATATAGGCGCCAGCAACCGCAC
CTGTGGCGCCGGTGATGCCGGCCACGATGCGTCCGGCGTAGAGGATCGAGATCGATCTCGATCCCGCGAA
ATTAATACGACTCACTATAGGGGAATTGTGAGCGGATAACAATTCCCCTCTAGAAATAATTTTGTTTAAC
TTTAAGAAGGAGATATACATATGGGCAGCAGCCATCATCATCATCACGGCAGCGGCCTGGTGCCGCGCGG
CAGCGCTAGCATGTCGGACTCAGAAGTCAATCAAGAAGCTAAGCCAGAGGTCAAGCCAGAAGTCAAGCCT
GAGACTCACATCAATTTAAAGGTGTCCGATGGATCTTCAGAGATCTTCTTCAAGATCAAAAAGACCACTC
CTTTAAGAAGGCTGATGGAAGCGTTCGCTAAAAGACAGGGTAAGGAAATGGACTCCTTAAGATTCTTGTA
CGACGGTATTAGAATTCAAGCTGATCAGACCCCTGAAGATTTGGACATGGAGGATAACGATATTATTGAG
GCTCACAGAGAACAGATTGGTGGTTACCCTTACGACGTTCCTGACTACGCTAAAATCGAAGAAGGTAAAC
TGGTAATCTGGATTAACGGCGATAAAGGCTATAACGGTCTCGCTGAAGTCGGTAAGAAATTCGAGAAAGA
TACCGGAATTAAAGTCACCGTTGAGCATCCGGATAAACTGGAAGAGAAATTCCCACAGGTTGCGGCAACT
GGCGATGGCCCTGACATTATCTTCTGGGCACACGACCGCTTTGGTGGCTACGCTCAATCTGGCCTGTTGG
CTGAAATCACCCCGGACAAAGCGTTCCAGGACAAGCTGTATCCGTTTACCTGGGATGCCGTACGTTACAA
CGGCAAGCTGATTGCTTACCCGATCGCTGTTGAAGCGTTATCGCTGATTTATAACAAAGATCTGCTGCCG
AACCCGCCAAAAACCTGGGAAGAGATCCCGGCGCTGGATAAAGAACTGAAAGCGAAAGGTAAGAGCGCGC
TGATGTTCAACCTGCAAGAACCGTACTTCACCTGGCCGCTGATTGCTGCTGACGGGGGTTATGCGTTCAA
GTATGAAAACGGCAAGTACGACATTAAAGACGTGGGCGTGGATAACGCTGGCGCGAAAGCGGGTCTGACC
TTCCTGGTTGACCTGATTAAAAACAAACACATGAATGCAGACACCGATTACTCCATCGCAGAAGCTGCCT
TTAATAAAGGCGAAACAGCGATGACCATCAACGGCCCGTGGGCATGGTCCAACATCGACACCAGCAAAGT
GAATTATGGTGTAACGGTACTGCCGACCTTCAAGGGTCAACCATCCAAACCGTTCGTTGGCGTGCTGAGC
GCAGGTATTAACGCCGCCAGTCCGAACAAAGAGCTGGCAAAAGAGTTCCTCGAAAACTATCTGCTGACTG
ATGAAGGTCTGGAAGCGGTTAATAAAGACAAACCGCTGGGTGCCGTAGCGCTGAAGTCTTACGAGGAAGA
GTTGGCGAAAGATCCACGTATTGCCGCCACCATGGAAAACGCCCAGAAAGGTGAAATCATGCCGAACATC
CCGCAGATGTCCGCTTTCTGGTATGCCGTGCGTACTGCGGTGATCAACGCCGCCAGCGGTCGTCAGACTG
TCGATGAAGCCCCGAAAGACGCGCAGACTAATGCGGAATATTGCCTGTCTTACGACACAGAGATTCTGAC
CGTTGAATATGGATTCCTTCCTATCGGTAAGATCGTGGAGGAACGGATTGAATGCACAGTCTATACGGTA
GATAAAAATGGCTTTGTGTATACACAACCTATTGCTCAGTGGCATAACCGGGGAGAACAGGAAGTTTTCG
AATACTGCTTAGAAGACGGTTCGATTATCCGTGCAACGAAAGATCACAAATTTATGACGACCGACGGTCA
GATGTTACCGATTGATGAGATTTTCGAACGGGGGTTAGACCTGAAACAAGTTGATGGTTTGCCGTAAGAA
TTCGAGCTCCGTCGACAAGCTTGCGGCCGCACTCGAGCACCACCACCACCACCACTGAGATCCGGCTGCT
AACAAAGCCCGAAAGGAAGCTGAGTTGGCTGCTGCCACCGCTGAGCAATAACTAGCATAACCCCTTGGGG
CCTCTAAACGGGTCTTGAGGGGTTTTTTGCTGAAAGGAGGAACTATATCCGGATTGGCGAATGGG
[124 nt withheld, positions 2306-2429]
C
[91 nt withheld, positions 2431-2521]
A
[49 nt withheld, positions 2523-2571]
CCTTTGACGTTGGAGTCCACGTTCTTT
[37 nt withheld, positions 2599-2635]
ACCCTATCTCGGTCTATTCTTTTGATTTATAAGGGATTTTGCCGATTTCGGCCTATTGGTTAAAAAATGA
GCTGATTTAACAAAAATTTAACGCGAATTTTAACAAAATATTAACGCTTACAATTTAGGTGGCACTTTTC
GGGGAAATGTGCGCGGAACCCCTATTTGTTTATTTTTCTAAATACATTCAAATATGTATCCGCTCATGAA
TTAATTCTTAGAAAAACTCATCGAGCATCAAATGAAACTGCAATTTATTCATATCAGGATTATCAATACC
ATATTTTTGAAAAAGCCGTTTCTGTAATGAAGGAGAAAACTCACCGAGGCAGTTCCATAGGATGGCAAGA
TCCTGGTATCGGTCTGCGATTCCGACTCGTCCAACATCAATACAACCTATTAATTTCCCCTCGTCAAAAA
TAAGGTTATCAAGTGAGAAATCACCATGAGTGACGACTGAATCCGGTGAGAATGGCAAAAGTTTATGCAT
TTCTTTCCAGACTTGTTCAACAGGCCAGCCATTACGCTCGTCATCAAAATCACTCGCATCAACCAAACCG
TTATTCATTCGTGATTGCGCCTGAGCGAGACGAAATACGCGATCGCTGTTAAAAGGACAATTACAAACAG
GAATCGAATGCAACCGGCGCAGGAACACTGCCAGCGCATCAACAATATTTTCACCTGAATCAGGATATTC
TTCTAATACCTGGAATGCTGTTTTCCCGGGGATCGCAGTGGTGAGTAACCATGCATCATCAGGAGTACGG
ATAAAATGCTTGATGGTCGGAAGAGGCATAAATTCCGTCAGCCAGTTTAGTCTGACCATCTCATCTGTAA
CATCATTGGCAACGCTACCTTTGCCATGTTTCAGAAACAACTCTGGCGCATCGGGCTTCCCATACAATCG
ATAGATTGTCGCACCTGATTGCCCGACATTATCGCGAGCCCATTTATACCCATATAAATCAGCATCCATG
TTGGAATTTAATCGCGGCCTAGAGCAAGACGTTTCCCGTTGAATATGGCTCATAACACCCCTTGTATTAC
TGTTTATGTAAGCAGACAGTTTTATTGTTCATGACCAAAATCCCTTAACGTGAGTTTTCGTTCCACTGAG
CGTCAGACCCCGTAGAAAAGATCAAAGGATCTTCTTGAGATCCTTTTTTTCTGCGCGTAATCTGCTGCTT
GCAAACAAAAAAACCACCGCTACCAGCGGTGGTTTGTTTGCCGGATCAAGAGCTACCAACTCTTTTTCCG
AAGGTAACTGGCTTCAGCAGAGCGCAGATACCAAATACTGTCCTTCTAGTGTAGCCGTAGTTAGGCCACC
ACTTCAAGAACTCTGTAGCACCGCCTACATACCTCGCTCTGCTAATCCTGTTACCAGTGGCTGCTGCCAG
TGGCGATAAGTCGTGTCTTACCGGGTTGGACTCAAGACGATAGTTACCGGATAAGGCGCAGCGGTCGGGC
TGAACGGGGGGTTCGTGCACACAGCCCAGCTTGGAGCGAACGACCTACACCGAACTGAGATACCTACAGC
GTGAGCTATGAGAAAGCGCCACGCTTCCCGAAGGGAGAAAGGCGGACAGGTATCCGGTAAGCGGCAGGGT
CGGAACAGGAGAGCGCACGAGGGAGCTTCCAGGGGGAAACGCCTGGTATCTTTATAGTCCTGTCGGGTTT
CGCCACCTCTGACTTGAGCGTCGATTTTTGTGATGCTCGTCAGGGGGGCGGAGCCTATGGAAAAACGCCA
GCAACGCGGCCTTTTTACGGTTCCTGGCCTTTTGCTGGCCTTTTGCTCACATGTTCTTTCCTGCGTTATC
CCCTGATTCTGTGGATAACCGTATTACCGCCTTTGAGTGAGCTGATACCGCTCGCCGCAGCCGAACGACC
GAGCGCAGCGAGTCAGTGAGCGAGGAAGCGGAAGAGCGCCTGATGCGGTATTTTCTCCTTACGCATCTGT
GCGGTATTTCACACCGCAATGGTGCACTCTCAGTACAATCTGCTCTGATGCCGCATAGTTAAGCCAGTAT
ACACTCCGCTATCGCTACGTGACTGGGTCATGGCTGCGCCCCGACACCCGCCAACACCCGCTGACGCGCC
CTGACGGGCTTGTCTGCTCCCGGCATCCGCTTACAGACAAGCTGTGACCGTCTCCGGGAGCTGCATGTGT
CAGAGGTTTTCACCGTCATCACCGAAACGCGCGAGGCAGCTGCGGTAAAGCTCATCAGCGTGGTCGTGAA
GCGATTCACAGATGTCTGCCTGTTCATCCGCGTCCAGCTCGTTGAGTTTCTCCAGAAGCGTTAATGTCTG
GCTTCTGATAAAGCGGGCCATGTTAAGGGCGGTTTTTTCCTGTTTGGTCACTGATGCCTCCGTGTAAGGG
GGATTTCTGTTCATGGGGGTAATGATACCGATGAAACGAGAGAGGATGCTCACGATACGGGTTACTGATG
ATGAACATGCCCGGTTACTGGAACGTTGTGAGGGTAAACAACTGGCGGTATGGATGCGGCGGGACCAGAG
AAAAATCACTCAGGGTCAATGCCAGCGCTTCGTTAATACAGATGTAGGTGTTCCACAGGGTAGCCAGCAG
CATCCTGCGATGCAGATCCGGAACATAATGGTGCAGGGCGCTGACTTCCGCGTTTCCAGACTTTACGAAA
CACGGAAACCGAAGACCATTCATGTTGTTGCTCAGGTCGCAGACGTTTTGCAGCAGCAGTCGCTTCACGT
TCGCTCGCGTATCGGTGATTCATTCTGCTAACCAGTAAGGCAACCCCGCCAGCCTAGCCGGGTCCTCAAC
GACAGGAGCACGATCATGCGCACCCGTGGGGCCGCCATGCCGGCGATAATGGCCTGCTTCTCGCCGAAAC
GTTTGGTGGCGGGACCAGTGACGAAGGCTTGAGCGAGGGCGTGCAAGATTCCGAATACCGCAAGCGACAG
GCCGATCATCGTCGCGCTCCAGCGAAAGCGGTCCTCGCCGAAAATGACCCAGAGCGCTGCCGGCACCTGT
CCTACGAGTTGCATGATAAAGAAGACAGTCATAAGTGCGGCGACGATAGTCATGCCCCGCGCCCACCGGA
AGGAGCTGACTGGGTTGAAGGCTCTCAAGGGCATCGGTCGAGATCCCGGTGCCTAATGAGTGAGCTAACT
TACATTAATTGCGTTGCGCTCACTGCCCGCTTTCCAGTCGGGAAACCTGTCGTGCCAGCTGCATTAATGA
ATCGGCCAACGCGCGGGGAGAGGCGGTTTGCGTATTGGGCGCCAGGGTGGTTTTTCTTTTCACCAGTGAG
ACGGGCAACAGCTGATTGCCCTTCACCGCCTGGCCCTGAGAGAGTTGCAGCAAGCGGTCCACGCTGGTTT
GCCCCAGCAGGCGAAAATCCTGTTTGATGGTGGTTAACGGCGGGATATAACATGAGCTGTCTTCGGTATC
GTCGTATCCCACTACCGAGATGTCCGCACCAACGCGCAGCCCGGACTCGGTAATGGCGCGCATTGCGCCC
AGCGCCATCTGATCGTTGGCAACCAGCATCGCAGTGGGAACGATGCCCTCATTCAGCATTTGCATGGTTT
GTTGAAAACCGGACATGGCACTCCAGTCGCCTTCCCGTTCCGCTATCGGCTGAATTTGATTGCGAGTGAG
ATATTTATGCCAGCCAGCCAGACGCAGACGCGCCGAGACAGAACTTAATGGGCCCGCTAACAGCGCGATT
TGCTGGTGACCCAATGCGACCAGATGCTCCACGCCCAGTCGCGTACCGTCTTCATGGGAGAAAATAATAC
TGTTGATGGGTGTCTGGTCAGAGACATCAAGAAATAACGCCGGAACATTAGTGCAGGCAGCTTCCACAGC
AATGGCATCCTGGTCATCCAGCGGATAGTTAATGATCAGCCCACTGACGCGTTGCGCGAGAAGATTGTGC
ACCGCCGCTTTACAGGCTTCGACGCCGCTTCGTTCTACCATCGACACCACCACGCTGGCACCCAGTTGAT
CGGCGCGAGATTTAATCGCCGCGACAATTTGCGACGGCGCGTGCAGGGCCAGACTGGAGGTGGCAACGCC
AATCAGCAACGACTGTTTGCCCGCCAGTTGTTGTGCCACGCGGTTGGGAATGTAATTCAGCTCCGCCATC
GCCGCTTCCACTTTTTCCCGCGTTTTCGCAGAAACGTGGCTGGCCTGGTTCACCACGCGGGAAACGGTCT
GATAAGAGACACCGGCATACTCTGCGACATCGTATAACGTTACTGGTTTCACATTCACCACCCTGAATTG
ACTCTCTTCCGGGCGCTATCATGCCATACCGCGAAAGGTTTTGCGCCATTCGATGGTGTCCGGGATCTCG
ACGCTCTCCCTTATGCGACTCCTGCATTAGGAAGCAGCCCAGTAGTAGGTTGAGGCCGTTGAGCACCGCC
GCCACAAGGAATGGTGCATG
